>Addgene plasmid #72522 | pJK567 | depositor full sequence | sequence record 132607 | pJK567 sequence 4084 bps
GGGGAATTGTGAGCGGATAACAATTCCCCTGTAGAAATAATTTTGTTTAACTTTAATAAGGAGATATACC
ATGGCAAAGCGCACCCTTCTTATAGCGCTGGCATTGGCATGCGCGGCACCGGGCTTGGCCCATGCCCAGC
GCATTGCGCCCATGAAGGCAGGTAACTTTGCCCGCCTTTGTACGCGCGCCACTAGTGCTGGCATTTGCGA
TGCCTATATTGGCGGCCTGACGGATGGGGTCTCTCTTTCCAAAATCAATGATCGGAACGAGGGGGATCCT
TCTGCGCCTGCTGGTTTTTGTGTTCCCGCTACAGAAACCATGCCCGTTATGCGCTCCAAGGTACTTACCT
GGCTGAAAGCGCATTCTGAAACACTGGACAAGCCGGTTGGTGAAAGTGTTTTTGCCGCCCTGCACGCCTC
TTATCCGTGCAGTGTGAAAAAATGAAAGCTTGCGGCCGCATAATGCTTAAGTCGAACAGAAAGTAATCGT
ATTGTACACGGCCGCATAATCGAAATTAATACGACTCACTATAGGGGAATTGTGAGCGGATAACAATTCC
CCATCTTAGTATATTAGTTAAGTATAAGAAGGAGATATACATATGGCAGATCTCAATTGGATATCGGCCG
GCCACGCGATCGCTGACGTCGGTACCCTCGAGTCTGGTAAAGAAACCGCTGCTGCGAAATTTGAACGCCA
GCACATGGACTCGTCTACTAGCGCAGCTTAATTAACCTAGGCTGCTGCCACCGCTGAGCAATAACTAGCA
TAACCCCTTGGGGCCTCTAAACGGGTCTTGAGGGGTTTTTTGCTGAAACCTCAGGCATTTGAGAAGCACA
CGGTCACACTGCTTCCGGTAGTCAATAAACCGGTAAACCAGCAATAGACATAAGCGGCTATTTAACGACC
CTGCCCTGAACCGACGACCGGGTCATCGTGGCCGGATCTTGCGGCCCCTCGGCTTGAACGAATTGTTAGA
CATTATTTGCCGACTACCTTGGTGATCTCGCCTTTCACGTAGTGGACAAATTCTTCCAACTGATCTGCGC
GCGAGGCCAAGCGATCTTCTTCTTGTCCAAGATAAGCCTGTCTAGCTTCAAGTATGACGGGCTGATACTG
GGCCGGCAGGCGCTCCATTGCCCAGTCGGCAGCGACATCCTTCGGCGCGATTTTGCCGGTTACTGCGCTG
TACCAAATGCGGGACAACGTAAGCACTACATTTCGCTCATCGCCAGCCCAGTCGGGCGGCGAGTTCCATA
GCGTTAAGGTTTCATTTAGCGCCTCAAATAGATCCTGTTCAGGAACCGGATCAAAGAGTTCCTCCGCCGC
TGGACCTACCAAGGCAACGCTATGTTCTCTTGCTTTTGTCAGCAAGATAGCCAGATCAATGTCGATCGTG
GCTGGCTCGAAGATACCTGCAAGAATGTCATTGCGCTGCCATTCTCCAAATTGCAGTTCGCGCTTAGCTG
GATAACGCCACGGAATGATGTCGTCGTGCACAACAATGGTGACTTCTACAGCGCGGAGAATCTCGCTCTC
TCCAGGGGAAGCCGAAGTTTCCAAAAGGTCGTTGATCAAAGCTCGCCGCGTTGTTTCATCAAGCCTTACG
GTCACCGTAACCAGCAAATCAATATCACTGTGTGGCTTCAGGCCGCCATCCACTGCGGAGCCGTACAAAT
GTACGGCCAGCAACGTCGGTTCGAGATGGCGCTCGATGACGCCAACTACCTCTGATAGTTGAGTCGATAC
TTCGGCGATCACCGCTTCCCTCATACTCTTCCTTTTTCAATATTATTGAAGCATTTATCAGGGTTATTGT
CTCATGAGCGGATACATATTTGAATGTATTTAGAAAAATAAACAAATAGCTAGCTCACTCGGTCGCTACG
CTCCGGGCGTGAGACTGCGGCGGGCGCTGCGGACACATACAAAGTTACCCACAGATTCCGTGGATAAGCA
GGGGACTAACATGTGAGGCAAAACAGCAGGGCCGCGCCGGTGGCGTTTTTCCATAGGCTCCGCCCTCCTG
CCAGAGTTCACATAAACAGACGCTTTTCCGGTGCATCTGTGGGAGCCGTGAGGCTCAACCATGAATCTGA
CAGTACGGGCGAAACCCGACAGGACTTAAAGATCCCCACCGTTTCCGGCGGGTCGCTCCCTCTTGCGCTC
TCCTGTTCCGACCCTGCCGTTTACCGGATACCTGTTCCGCCTTTCTCCCTTACGGGAAGTGTGGCGCTTT
CTCATAGCTCACACACTGGTATCTCGGCTCGGTGTAGGTCGTTCGCTCCAAGCTGGGCTGTAAGCAAGAA
CTCCCCGTTCAGCCCGACTGCTGCGCCTTATCCGGTAACTGTTCACTTGAGTCCAACCCGGAAAAGCACG
GTAAAACGCCACTGGCAGCAGCCATTGGTAACTGGGAGTTCGCAGAGGATTTGTTTAGCTAAACACGCGG
TTGCTCTTGAAGTGTGCGCCAAAGTCCGGCTACACTGGAAGGACAGATTTGGTTGCTGTGCTCTGCGAAA
GCCAGTTACCACGGTTAAGCAGTTCCCCAACTGACTTAACCTTCGATCAAACCACCTCCCCAGGTGGTTT
TTTCGTTTACAGGGCAAAAGATTACGCGCAGAAAAAAAGGATCTCAAGAAGATCCTTTGATCTTTTCTAC
TGAACCGCTCTAGATTTCAGTGCAATTTATCTCTTCAAATGTAGCACCTGAAGTCAGCCCCATACGATAT
AAGTTGTAATTCTCATGTTAGTCATGCCCCGCGCCCACCGGAAGGAGCTGACTGGGTTGAAGGCTCTCAA
GGGCATCGGTCGAGATCCCGGTGCCTAATGAGTGAGCTAACTTACATTAATTGCGTTGCGCTCACTGCCC
GCTTTCCAGTCGGGAAACCTGTCGTGCCAGCTGCATTAATGAATCGGCCAACGCGCGGGGAGAGGCGGTT
TGCGTATTGGGCGCCAGGGTGGTTTTTCTTTTCACCAGTGAGACGGGCAACAGCTGATTGCCCTTCACCG
CCTGGCCCTGAGAGAGTTGCAGCAAGCGGTCCACGCTGGTTTGCCCCAGCAGGCGAAAATCCTGTTTGAT
GGTGGTTAACGGCGGGATATAACATGAGCTGTCTTCGGTATCGTCGTATCCCACTACCGAGATGTCCGCA
CCAACGCGCAGCCCGGACTCGGTAATGGCGCGCATTGCGCCCAGCGCCATCTGATCGTTGGCAACCAGCA
TCGCAGTGGGAACGATGCCCTCATTCAGCATTTGCATGGTTTGTTGAAAACCGGACATGGCACTCCAGTC
GCCTTCCCGTTCCGCTATCGGCTGAATTTGATTGCGAGTGAGATATTTATGCCAGCCAGCCAGACGCAGA
CGCGCCGAGACAGAACTTAATGGGCCCGCTAACAGCGCGATTTGCTGGTGACCCAATGCGACCAGATGCT
CCACGCCCAGTCGCGTACCGTCTTCATGGGAGAAAATAATACTGTTGATGGGTGTCTGGTCAGAGACATC
AAGAAATAACGCCGGAACATTAGTGCAGGCAGCTTCCACAGCAATGGCATCCTGGTCATCCAGCGGATAG
TTAATGATCAGCCCACTGACGCGTTGCGCGAGAAGATTGTGCACCGCCGCTTTACAGGCTTCGACGCCGC
TTCGTTCTACCATCGACACCACCACGCTGGCACCCAGTTGATCGGCGCGAGATTTAATCGCCGCGACAAT
TTGCGACGGCGCGTGCAGGGCCAGACTGGAGGTGGCAACGCCAATCAGCAACGACTGTTTGCCCGCCAGT
TGTTGTGCCACGCGGTTGGGAATGTAATTCAGCTCCGCCATCGCCGCTTCCACTTTTTCCCGCGTTTTCG
CAGAAACGTGGCTGGCCTGGTTCACCACGCGGGAAACGGTCTGATAAGAGACACCGGCATACTCTGCGAC
ATCGTATAACGTTACTGGTTTCACATTCACCACCCTGAATTGACTCTCTTCCGGGCGCTATCATGCCATA
CCGCGAAAGGTTTTGCGCCATTCGATGGTGTCCGGGATCTCGACGCTCTCCCTTATGCGACTCCTGCATT
AGGAAATTAATACGACTCACTATA
Features (pLannotate 1.2.2; 16 found; start..end, strand, type, name):
      3..27      +  protein_bind   lac operator: The lac repressor binds to the lac operator to inhibit transcription in E. coli. This inhibition can be relieved by adding lactose or isopropyl-β-D-thiogalactopyranoside (IPTG). lac repressor encoded by lacI
     42..64      +  RBS            RBS: efficient ribosome binding site from bacteriophage T7 gene 10 (Olins and Rangwala, 1989)
    517..535     +  promoter       T7 promoter: promoter for bacteriophage T7 RNA polymerase
    536..560     +  protein_bind   lac operator: The lac repressor binds to the lac operator to inhibit transcription in E. coli. This inhibition can be relieved by adding lactose or isopropyl-β-D-thiogalactopyranoside (IPTG). lac repressor encoded by lacI
    669..710     +  CDS            S-Tag (fragment): affinity and epitope tag derived from pancreatic ribonuclease A
    740..757     +  CDS            SET1 (fragment): solubility-enhancement tag derived from T7 phage gene 10B
    765..812     +  terminator     T7 terminator: transcription terminator for bacteriophage T7 RNA polymerase
    983..1774    -  CDS            SmR: aminoglycoside adenylyltransferase (Murphy, 1985); aadA; confers resistance to spectinomycin and streptomycin
   1775..1866    -  promoter       AmpR promoter: bla
   1914..2652    -  rep_origin     CloDF13 ori: Plasmids containing the CloDF13 (CDF) origin of replication can be propagated in E. coli cells that contain additional plasmids with compatible origins.
   2749..2813    -  CDS            TcR (fragment): tetracycline efflux protein; tet; confers resistance to tetracycline
   2828..2849    -  protein_bind   CAP binding site: CAP binding activates transcription in the presence of cAMP. E. coli catabolite activator protein
   2862..3944    -  CDS            lacI: lac repressor; lacI; The lac repressor binds to the lac operator to inhibit transcription in E. coli. This inhibition can be relieved by adding lactose or isopropyl-β-D-thiogalactopyranoside (IPTG).
   3945..4022    -  promoter       lacI promoter: lacI
   4030..4065    -  CDS            TcR (fragment): tetracycline efflux protein; tet; confers resistance to tetracycline
   4068..2       +  promoter       T7 promoter (across the origin): promoter for bacteriophage T7 RNA polymerase
