[The description below was written by a language model from this plasmid's Addgene catalogue record and pLannotate feature annotations shown in this document.]
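Description:
pJK567 is a bacterial expression plasmid built on pCDFDuet-1, a two-cassette T7 vector for E. coli. It replicates from the CloDF13 (CDF) origin, which is compatible with other common replicons and so allows co-maintenance with additional plasmids. Selection relies on the aadA aminoglycoside adenylyltransferase gene, which confers streptomycin and spectinomycin resistance. The backbone also carries lacI with its own promoter, supplying the repressor that keeps both expression cassettes off until induction with IPTG.

The insert is a small hypothetical open reading frame (orfY, AaOrfY) from the purS/purQ/purL gene cluster of Acetobacter aceti 1023. It was cloned between the NcoI and HindIII sites of the first cassette, and both sites are retained. It sits downstream of a T7 promoter, lac operator and the T7 gene 10 ribosome binding site. The insert itself was not recognised by the automated annotation and appears only as an unannotated gap after the RBS. Use of NcoI at the start codon introduced an extra alanine at position 2, and the record lists no fusion tag on the protein. The second cassette (T7 promoter, lac operator, S-tag fragment and T7 terminator) appears to be empty. The depositor notes additional, possibly repeated, sequence in the 3′ untranslated region of the first cassette. The short TcR and SET1 fragments in the feature table are probably incidental matches to backbone sequence rather than functional elements.

The stated purpose is production of AaOrfY. Expression from the T7 promoters requires a host that supplies T7 RNA polymerase. The Duet format and compatible replicon would also permit co-expression with partner proteins, although the record does not describe such a use.
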