Addgene plasmid #72522: pJK567
Purpose: Produces Acetobacter aceti 1023 hypothetical protein in purSyQL cluster (AaOrfY)
Depositing lab: T. J. Kappock. Depositing organization: Purdue University.
Backbone
  Vector backbone: pCDFDuet-1
  Backbone size w/o insert (bp): 3781
  Total vector size (bp): 4084
  Vector type: Bacterial Expression
Growth in bacteria
  Bacterial resistance: Streptomycin, 50 μg/mL
  Growth temperature: 37°C
  Growth strain: DH5alpha
  Copy number: Unknown
Gene/Insert
  Gene/Insert name: hypothetical protein in purSQL operon (alt names: orfY; AZ09_06380)
  Species: Acetobacter aceti 1023
  Mutation: contains additional Ala2
  GenBank ID: KDE20459
  Promoter: T7
  Cloning method: Restriction Enzyme; 5′ cloning site NcoI (not destroyed); 3′ cloning site HindIII (not destroyed)
  Sequencing primers: 5′ ACYCDuetUP1; 3′ DuetDOWN1
Terms and licenses: Academic/Nonprofit Terms; Industry Terms: Not Available to Industry
Depositor comments: pCloDF13 replicon Contains additional (repeated?) sequence in 3' UTR of cassette 1.
How to cite: pJK567 was a gift from T. J. Kappock (Addgene plasmid # 72522 ; http://n2t.net/addgene:72522 ; RRID:Addgene_72522)
