>Addgene plasmid #72522 | pJK567 | addgene partial sequence | sequence record 135998 | T7 5'-TAATACGACTCACTATAGGG-3'
CTTGTCCAAGATAAGCCTGTCTAGCTTCAAGTATGACGGGCTGATACTGGGCCGGCAGGCGCTCCATTGC
CCAGTCGGCAGCGACATCCTTCGGCGCGATTTTGCCGGTTACTGCGCTGTACCAAATGCGGGACAACGTA
AGCACTACATTTCGCTCATCGCCAGCCCAGTCGGGCGGCGAGTTCCATAGCGTTAAGGTTTCATTTAGCG
CCTCAAATAGATCCTGTTCAGGAACCGGATCAAAGAGTTCCTCCGCCGCTGGACCTACCAAGGCAACGCT
ATGTTCTCTTGCTTTTGTCAGCAAGATAGCCAGATCAATGTCGATCGTGGCTGGCTCGAAGATACCTGCA
AGAATGTCATTGCGCTGCCATTCTCCAAATTGCAGTTCGCGCTTAGCTGGATAACGCCACGGAATGATGT
CGTCGTGCACAACAATGGTGACTTCTACAGCGCGGAGAATCTCGCTCTCTCCAGGGGAAGCCGAAGTTTC
CAAAAGGTCGTTGATCAAAGCTCGCCGCG
