>Addgene plasmid #72522 | pJK567 | addgene partial sequence | sequence record 135999 | T7term 5'-GCTAGTTATTGCTCAGCGG-3'
TAGACGAGTCCATGTGCTGGCGTTCAAATTTCGCAGCAGCGGTTTCTTTACCAGACTCGAGGGTACCGAC
GTCAGCGATCGCGTGGCCGGCCGATATCCAATTGAGATCTGCCATATGTATATCTCCTTCTTATACTTAA
CTAATATACTAAGATGGGGAATTGTTATCCGCTCACAATTCCCCTATAGTGAGTCGTATTAATTTCGATT
ATGCGGCCGTGTACAATACGATTACTTTCTGTTCGACTTAAGCATTATGCGGCCGCAAGCTTTCATTTTT
TCACACTGCACGGATAAGAGGCGTGCAGGGCGGCAAAAACACTTTCACCAACCGGCTTGTCCAGTGTTTC
AGAATGCGCTTTCAGCCAGGTAAGTACCTTGGAGCGCATAACGGGCATGGTTTCTGTAGCGGGAACACAA
AAACCAGCAGGCGCAGAAGGATCCCCCTCGTTCCGATCATTGATTTTGGAAAGAGAGACCCCATCCGTCA
GGCCGCCAATATAGGCATCGCAAATGCCAGCACTAGTGGCGCGCGTACAAAGGCGGGCAAAGTTACCTGC
CTTCATGGGCGCAATGCGCTGGGCATGGGCCAAGCCCGGTGCCGCGCATGCCAATGCCAGCGCTATAAGA
AGGGTGCGCTTTGCCATGGTATATCTCCTTATTAAAGTTAAACAAAATTATTTCTACAGGGGAATTGTTA
TCCGCTCACAATTCCCCTATAGTGAGTCGTATTAATTTCCTAATGCAGGAGTCGCATAAGGGAGAGCGTC
GAGATCCCGGACACCATCGAATGGCGCAAAACCTTTCGCGGTATGGCATGATAGCGCCCGGAAGAGAGTC
AATTCAGGGTGGTGAATGTGAAACCAGTAACGTTATACGATGTCGCAGAGTATGCCGGTGTCTCTTATCA
GACCGTTTCCCGCGTGGTGAACCAGGCCAGCCACGTTTCTGCGAAAACGCGGGAAAAAGTGGAAGCGGCG
ATGGCGGAGCTGAATTACATTCCCAACCGCGTGGCACAACAACTGGCGGGCAAACAGTCGTTGCTGATTG
GCGTTGCCACCTCCAGTCTGGCCCTGCACGCGCCGTCGCAAATTG
